>Addgene plasmid #160004 | pMTU-DO-URA | addgene full sequence | sequence record 317736 | Addgene NGS Result
GTGCGGCCGCCCCTGAATTCGCATCTAGACTGATGAGACGTGGTAGAGCCACAAACAGCCGGTACAAGCA
ACGATCTCCAGGACCATCTGAATCATGCGCGGATGACACGAACTCACGACGGCGATCACAGACATTAACC
CACAGTACAGACACTGCGACAACGTGGCAATTCGTCGCAATACAACGTGAGACCGAAAGTGAAACGTGAT
TTCATGCGTCATTTTGAACATTTTGTAAATCTTATTTAATAATGTGTGCGGCAATTCACATTTAATTTAT
GAATGTTTTCTTAACATCGCGGCAACTCAAGAAACGGCAGGTTCGGATCTTAGCTACTAGAGAAAGAGGA
GAAATACTAGATGCGTAAAGGCGAAGAGCTGTTCACTGGTGTCGTCCCTATTCTGGTGGAACTGGATGGT
GATGTCAACGGTCATAAGTTTTCCGTGCGTGGCGAGGGTGAAGGTGACGCAACTAATGGTAAACTGACGC
TGAAGTTCATCTGTACTACTGGTAAACTGCCGGTTCCTTGGCCGACTCTGGTAACGACGCTGACTTATGG
TGTTCAGTGCTTTGCTCGTTATCCGGACCATATGAAGCAGCATGACTTCTTCAAGTCCGCCATGCCGGAA
GGCTATGTGCAGGAACGCACGATTTCCTTTAAGGATGACGGCACGTACAAAACGCGTGCGGAAGTGAAAT
TTGAAGGCGATACCCTGGTAAACCGCATTGAGCTGAAAGGCATTGACTTTAAAGAGGACGGCAATATCCT
GGGCCATAAGCTGGAATACAATTTTAACAGCCACAATGTTTACATCACCGCCGATAAACAAAAAAATGGC
ATTAAAGCGAATTTTAAAATTCGCCACAACGTGGAGGATGGCAGCGTGCAGCTGGCTGATCACTACCAGC
AAAACACTCCAATCGGTGATGGTCCTGTTCTGCTGCCAGACAATCACTATCTGAGCACGCAAAGCGTTCT
GTCTAAAGATCCGAACGAGAAACGCGATCATATGGTTCTGCTGGAGTTCGTAACCGCAGCGGGCATCACG
CATGGTATGGATGAACTGTACAAATGACCAGGCATCAAATAAAACGAAAGGCTCAGTCGAAAGACTGGGC
CTTTCGTTTTATCTGTTGTTTGTCGGTGAACGCTCTCTACTAGAGTCACACTGGCTCACCTTCGGGTGGG
CCTTTCTGCGTTTATAGGTCTCAGCTGGAAATCTGCTCGTCAGTGGTGCTCACACTGACGAATCATGTAC
AGATCATACCGATGACTGCCTGGCGACTCACAACTAAGCAAGACAGCCGGAACCAGCGCCGGCGAACACC
ACTGCATATATGGCATATCACAACAGTCCACGTCTCAAGCAGTTACAGAGATGTTACGAACCACTAGTGC
ACTGCAGTACACGGTTTCCTTGAAATTTTTTTGATTCGGTAATCTCCGAACAGAAGGAAGAACGAAGGAA
GGAGCACAGACTTAGATTGGTATATATACGCATATGTAGTGTTGAAGAAACATGAAATTGCCCAGTATTC
TTAACCCAACTGCACAGAACAAAAACGTGCAGGAAACGAAGATAAATCATGTCGAAAGCTACATATAAGG
AACGTGCTGCTACTCATCCTAGTCCTGTTGCTGCCAAGCTATTTAATATCATGCACGAAAAGCAAACAAA
CTTGTGTGCTTCATTGGATGTTCGTACCACCAAGGAATTACTGGAGTTAGTTGAAGCATTAGGTCCCAAA
ATTTGTTTACTAAAAACACATGTGGATATCTTGACTGATTTTTCCATGGAGGGCACAGTTAAGCCGCTAA
AGGCATTATCCGCCAAGTACAATTTTTTACTCTTCGAGGACAGAAAATTTGCTGACATTGGTAATACAGT
CAAATTGCAGTACTCTGCGGGTGTATACAGAATAGCAGAATGGGCAGACATTACGAATGCACACGGTGTG
GTGGGCCCAGGTATTGTTAGCGGTTTGAAGCAGGCGGCAGAAGAAGTAACAAAGGAACCTAGAGGCCTTT
TGATGTTAGCAGAATTGTCATGCAAGGGCTCCCTATCTACTGGAGAATATACTAAGGGTACTGTTGACAT
TGCGAAGAGCGACAAAGATTTTGTTATCGGCTTTATTGCTCAAAGAGACATGGGTGGAAGAGATGAAGGT
TACGATTGGTTGATTATGACACCCGGTGTGGGTTTAGATGACAAGGGAGATGCATTGGGTCAACAGTATA
GAACCGTGGATGATGTGGTTTCTACAGGATCTGACATTATTATTGTTGGAAGAGGACTATTTGCAAAGGG
AAGGGATGCTAAGGTAGAGGGTGAACGTTACAGAAAAGCAGGCTGGGAAGCATATTTGAGAAGATGCGGC
CAGCAAAACTAAAAAACTGTATTATAAGTAAATGCATGTATACTAAACTCACAAATTAGAGCTTCAATTT
AATTATATCAGTTATTACCCGAGTTTCTACGCAAGACTTCTTGAAGTGAAAACCAACTTTCAGTCTTCAA
ACTAAAAATGAAAATCAGTGGGCTAAATTCAGCATAATACCTGTGGATATAATTACATACAAAAATATAA
TTAAAAATATACGTTAAAAATAATTTATTTTTGTAAAAACTATAAAATATATTTTACTTTCGGAACAACT
TTTTAACTTATAATTTTGTTTTAAATAAAAACATTGTATTTAAAAATAATAAATTATTAAATAAAATTTT
AAAGTATGTTTATTTAAAATATAGAATACTATTAAAATTACTTTAAACTTTAAAATAAAAAAATAATAAA
TTATATAGTTTTAAAATTAATAAATTTTATACACGTGACCAGATCATAATAGTTTTCTTTCCTTGCCGAG
CGGCCGCGTGTTACAACCAATTAACCAATTCTGATTAGAAAAACTCATCGAGCATCAAATGAAACTGCAA
TTTATTCATATCAGGATTATCAATACCATATTTTTGAAAAAGCCGTTTCTGTAATGAAGGAGAAAACTCA
CCGAGGCAGTTCCATAGGATGGCAAGATCCTGGTATCGGTCTGCGATTCCGACTCGTCCAACATCAATAC
AACCTATTAATTTCCCCTCGTCAAAAATAAGGTTATCAAGTGAGAAATCACCATGAGTGACGACTGAATC
CGGTGAGAATGGCAAAAGCTTATGCATTTCTTTCCAGACTTGTTCAACAGGCCAGCCATTACGCTCGTCA
TCAAAATCACTCGCATCAACCAAACCGTTATTCATTCGTGATTGCGCCTGAGCGAGGCGAAATACGCGAT
CGCTGTTAAAAGGACAATTACAAACAGGAATCGAATGCAACCGGCGCAGGAACACTGCCAGCGCATCAAC
AATATTTTCACCTGAATCAGGATATTCTTCTAATACCTGGAATGCTGTTTTCCCGGGGATCGCAGTGGTG
AGTAACCATGCATCATCAGGAGTACGGATAAAATGCTTGATGGTCGGAAGAGGCATAAATTCCGTCAGCC
AGTTTAGTCTGACCATCTCATCTGTAACATCATTGGCAACGCTACCTTTGCCATGTTTCAGAAACAACTC
TGGCGCATCGGGCTTCCCATACAATCGATAGATTGTCGCACCTGATTGCCCGACATTATCGCGAGCCCAT
TTATACCCATATAAATCAGCATCCATGTTGGAATTTAATCGCGGCCTGGAGCAAGACGTTTCCCGTTGAA
TATGGCTCATAACACCCCTTGTATTACTGTTTATGTAAGCAGACAGTTTTATTGTTCATGATGATATATT
TTTATCTTGTGCAATGTAACATCAGAGATTTTGAGACACAACGTGGCTTTGTTGAATAAATCGAACTTTT
GCTGAGTTGAAGGATCAGTCATGACCAAAATCCCTTAACGTGAGTTTTCGTTCCACTGAGCGTCAGACCC
CGTAGAAAAGATCAAAGGATCTTCTTGAGATCCTTTTTTTCTGCGCGTAATCTGCTGCTTGCAAACAAAA
AAACCACCGCTACCAGCGGTGGTTTGTTTGCCGGATCAAGAGCTACCAACTCTTTTTCCGAAGGTAACTG
GCTTCAGCAGAGCGCAGATACCAAATACTGTTCTTCTAGTGTAGCCGTAGTTAGGCCACCACTTCAAGAA
CTCTGTAGCACCGCCTACATACCTCGCTCTGCTAATCCTGTTACCAGTGGCTGCTGCCAGTGGCGATAAG
TCGTGTCTTACCGGGTTGGACTCAAGACGATAGTTACCGGATAAGGCGCAGCGGTCGGGCTGAACGGGGG
GTTCGTGCACACAGCCCAGCTTGGAGCGAACGACCTACACCGAACTGAGATACCTACAGCGTGAGCTATG
AGAAAGCGCCACGCTTCCCGAAGGGAGAAAGGCGGACAGGTATCCGGTAAGCGGCAGGGTCGGAACAGGA
GAGCGCACGAGGGAGCTTCCAGGGGGAAACGCCTGGTATCTTTATAGTCCTGTCGGGTTTCGCCACCTCT
GACTTGAGCGTCGATTTTTGTGATGCTCGTCAGGGGGGCGGAGCCTATGGAAAAACGCCAGCAACGCGGC
CTTTTTACGGTTCCTGGCCTTTTGCTGGCCTTTTGCTCACATGTTCTTTCCTGCGTTATCCCCTGATTCT
GTGGATAACC
Features (pLannotate 1.2.2; 8 found; start..end, strand, type, name):
    361..1074    +  CDS            superfolder GFP: GFP variant that folds robustly even when fused to poorly folded proteins (Pédelacq et al., 2006)
   1086..1157    +  terminator     rrnB T1 terminator: transcription terminator T1 from the E. coli rrnB gene
   1173..1200    +  terminator     T7Te terminator: phage T7 early transcription terminator
   1412..1588    +  promoter       URA3 promoter (fragment): S. cerevisiae URA3
   1589..2392    +  CDS            URA3: orotidine-5'-phosphate decarboxylase, required for uracil biosynthesis; S. cerevisiae URA3; yeast auxotrophic marker, counterselectable with 5-fluoroorotic acid (5-FOA)
   2679..2695    +  misc_feature   cos (fragment): lambda cos site; allows packaging into phage lambda particles
   2905..3720    -  CDS            KanR: aminoglycoside phosphotransferase; aph(3')-Ia; confers resistance to kanamycin in bacteria or G418 (Geneticin®) in eukaryotes
   3945..4533    +  rep_origin     ori: high-copy-number ColE1/pMB1/pBR322/pUC origin of replication
