[The description below was written by a language model from this plasmid's Addgene catalogue record and pLannotate feature annotations shown in this document.]
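Description:
pMTU-DO-URA is an empty-backbone shuttle vector for low-copy gene expression in the yeast Kluyveromyces marxianus, assembled from parts of the MoClo Yeast Toolkit together with a yeast replication origin supplied by the depositing laboratory. In E. coli it is maintained at high copy by a ColE1/pUC-type origin and selected with kanamycin through the KanR (aph(3')-Ia) gene. In yeast, selection relies on the S. cerevisiae URA3 marker, expressed from its own promoter. URA3 complements uracil auxotrophy and can be counterselected with 5-fluoroorotic acid. The yeast origin responsible for low-copy maintenance in K. marxianus is described in the catalogue entry but was not recognised by the automated annotation. It presumably lies in one of the unannotated stretches of the sequence. A short match to the lambda cos site is only a fragment and is probably not a functional element.

No promoter, tag or gene of interest is recorded, consistent with its role as a destination vector. The cloning position is occupied by a superfolder GFP coding sequence followed by the bacterial rrnB T1 and T7Te terminators. In Yeast Toolkit-style designs such a cassette typically serves as a bacterially expressed dropout marker: it is replaced during Golden Gate assembly, so correct clones appear as non-fluorescent colonies. The "DO" in the name fits this reading, although the record does not state it, and no bacterial promoter or type IIS sites are annotated. The sequenced record is 4,630 nt, larger than the listed backbone size of 3,604 bp, a difference that may reflect this dropout cassette. The associated work concerns engineering K. marxianus as a chassis for producing aromatic compounds, so the vector is suited to carrying assembled transcription units or pathway genes into uracil-auxotrophic strains.
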