Addgene plasmid #160004: pMTU-DO-URA
Purpose: (Empty Backbone) Low-copy expression vector for K. marxianus, uracil selection
Depositing lab: John Morrissey. Depositing organization: University College Cork. Publication: Rational engineering of Kluyveromyces marxianus to create a chassis for the production of aromatic products. Rajkumar AS, Morrissey JP. Microb Cell Fact. 2020 Nov 11;19(1):207. doi: 10.1186/s12934-020-01461-7. PubMed 33176787.
Backbone
  Vector backbone: Constructed from MoClo Yeast Toolkit (Kit # 1000000061) and our own yeast origin, also available as Addgene plasmid 125059
  Backbone manufacturer: Partially Addgene
  Backbone size (bp): 3604
  Vector type: Yeast Expression ; Kluyveromyces marxianus
  Promoter: n/a
  Selectable markers: URA3
  Tag / fusion protein: n/a
Growth in bacteria
  Bacterial resistance: Kanamycin, 50 μg/mL
  Growth temperature: 37°C
  Growth strain: DH5alpha
  Copy number: High Copy
Gene/Insert
  Sequencing primers: 5′ tttgctggccttttgctc; 3′ gcagtttcatttgatgctcga
Terms and licenses: Academic/Nonprofit Terms; Industry Terms: Not Available to Industry
How to cite: pMTU-DO-URA was a gift from John Morrissey (Addgene plasmid # 160004 ; http://n2t.net/addgene:160004 ; RRID:Addgene_160004)
